Addgene plasmid #76092: BRD3 gRNA (BRDN0001146442)
Purpose: 3rd generation lentiviral gRNA plasmid targeting human BRD3
Depositing lab: John Doench & David Root. Depositing organization: Broad Institute. Publication: Optimized sgRNA design to maximize activity and minimize off-target effects of CRISPR-Cas9. Doench JG, Fusi N, Sullender M, Hegde M, Vaimberg EW, Donovan KF, Smith I, Tothova Z, Wilen C, Orchard R, Virgin HW, Listgarten J, Root DE. Nat Biotechnol. 2016 Jan 18. doi: 10.1038/nbt.3437. PubMed 26780180.
Backbone
  Vector backbone: lentiGuide-Puro
  Backbone manufacturer: Zhang Lab (Addgene plasmid # 52963)
  Vector type: Mammalian Expression, Lentiviral, CRISPR
  Selectable markers: Puromycin
Growth in bacteria
  Bacterial resistance: Ampicillin, 100 μg/mL
  Growth temperature: 37°C
  Growth strain: DH5alpha
  Copy number: High Copy
Gene/Insert
  Gene/Insert name: BRD3 (alt names: BRD3; NM_007371.3)
  gRNA/shRNA sequence: CATCACTGCAAACGTCACGT
  Species: H. sapiens (human)
  Entrez Gene: BRD3 (a.k.a. FSHRG2, ORFX, RING3L)
  Promoter: hU6
  Cloning method: Unknown
  Sequencing primers: 5′ U6-F; 3′ pS2-R
Terms and licenses: Academic/Nonprofit Terms; Industry Terms: Not Available to Industry
Depositor comments: The gRNA was designed to target the following Genbank reference sequence(s): NM_007371.3. Note that this plasmid does NOT contain Cas9. It should be used in conjunction with lentiCas9-Blast (Addgene #52962) or otherwise with cell lines already expressing Cas9. Browse the full kinome gRNA library at http://www.addgene.org/pooled-library/broadgpp-human-kinome/ or visit http://www.broadinstitute.org/rnai/public/ for detailed protocols and information.
How to cite: BRD3 gRNA (BRDN0001146442) was a gift from John Doench & David Root (Addgene plasmid # 76092 ; http://n2t.net/addgene:76092 ; RRID:Addgene_76092)
