[The description below was written by a language model from this plasmid's Addgene catalogue record and pLannotate feature annotations shown in this document.]
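Description:
BRD3 gRNA (BRDN0001146442) is a third-generation lentiviral guide RNA plasmid built on the lentiGuide-Puro backbone and designed to target human BRD3 for CRISPR-Cas9 editing in mammalian cells. It is propagated in E. coli through a high-copy ColE1/pUC-type origin with ampicillin selection (AmpR). The backbone also carries an f1 origin, an SV40 origin and poly(A) signal, and residual lac, T7 and T3 elements from the cloning vector.

The lentiviral transfer cassette begins with an RSV promoter fused to a truncated HIV-1 5' LTR, which makes genomic RNA production in packaging cells Tat-independent. This is followed by the Ψ packaging signal with a partial gag sequence, the Rev response element for nuclear export of the unspliced genome, and a cPPT/CTS that aids nuclear import. The cassette ends in a self-inactivating ΔU3 3' LTR, so the integrated provirus lacks LTR promoter activity. Within this frame, a human U6 RNA polymerase III promoter drives the BRD3-specific spacer joined to the Streptococcus pyogenes gRNA scaffold. Downstream, an EF-1α core promoter with its intron A expresses puromycin N-acetyltransferase, allowing selection of transduced cells. A WPRE follows to enhance transcript expression.

The plasmid does not encode Cas9, so it must be paired with a separate Cas9 vector such as lentiCas9-Blast or used in cells that already express Cas9. The guide was designed against a BRD3 reference transcript and belongs to a human kinome gRNA collection associated with work on optimised sgRNA design. It is typically used for BRD3 knockout by viral transduction.
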