Features (pLannotate 1.2.2; 29 found; start..end, strand, type, name):
     14..80      +  CDS            small t antigen (fragment): SV40 (simian virus 40) small t antigen
    106..317     +  promoter       EF-1α core promoter: core promoter for human elongation factor EF-1α
    318..1256    +  intron         EF-1α intron A: intron upstream of the start codon of human EF-1α
   1278..1877    +  CDS            PuroR (fragment): puromycin N-acetyltransferase; pac from Streptomyces; confers resistance to puromycin
   1893..2481    +  misc_feature   WPRE: woodchuck hepatitis virus posttranscriptional regulatory element
   2532..2551    +  misc_feature   cPPT/CTS (fragment): central polypurine tract and central termination sequence of HIV-1
   2553..2786    +  LTR            3' LTR (ΔU3): self-inactivating 3' long terminal repeat (LTR) from HIV-1
   2864..2985    +  polyA_signal   SV40 poly(A) signal: SV40 polyadenylation signal
   3025..3160    +  rep_origin     SV40 ori: SV40 origin of replication
   3181..3199    -  promoter       T7 promoter: promoter for bacteriophage T7 RNA polymerase
   3207..3362    +  CDS            lacZα (fragment): LacZα fragment of β-galactosidase; lacZ fragment
   3367..3795    +  rep_origin     f1 ori (sequence partly withheld): f1 bacteriophage origin of replication; arrow indicates direction of (+) strand synthesis
   3848..3952    +  promoter       AmpR promoter: bla
   3953..4813    +  CDS            AmpR: β-lactamase; bla; confers resistance to ampicillin, carbenicillin, and related antibiotics
   4984..5572    +  rep_origin     ori: high-copy-number ColE1/pMB1/pBR322/pUC origin of replication
   5755..5847    +  CDS            lacI (fragment): lac repressor; lacI; The lac repressor binds to the lac operator to inhibit transcription in E. coli. This inhibition can be relieved by adding lactose or isopropyl-β-D-thiogalactopyranoside (IPTG).
   5860..5881    +  protein_bind   CAP binding site: CAP binding activates transcription in the presence of cAMP. E. coli catabolite activator protein
   5896..5926    +  promoter       lac promoter: promoter for the E. coli lac operon
   5934..5950    +  protein_bind   lac operator: The lac repressor binds to the lac operator to inhibit transcription in E. coli. This inhibition can be relieved by adding lactose or isopropyl-β-D-thiogalactopyranoside (IPTG). lac repressor encoded by lacI
   5995..6013    +  promoter       T3 promoter: promoter for bacteriophage T3 RNA polymerase
   6041..6267    +  promoter       RSV promoter: Rous sarcoma virus enhancer/promoter
   6268..6448    +  LTR            5' LTR (truncated): truncated 5' long terminal repeat (LTR) from HIV-1
   6495..6620    +  misc_feature   HIV-1 Ψ: packaging signal of human immunodeficiency virus type 1
   6604..6967    +  CDS            HIV-1 gag (fragment): gag protein from human immunodeficiency virus 1; gag
   7113..7346    +  misc_feature   RRE: The Rev response element (RRE) of HIV-1 allows for Rev-dependent mRNA export from the nucleus to the cytoplasm.
   7723..7749    +  CDS            Rev (fragment): human immunodeficiency virus 1 (HIV-1) Rev protein; rev; enhances nuclear export of unspliced and incompletely spliced viral mRNAs
   7753..7993    +  promoter       U6 promoter: RNA polymerase III promoter for human U6 snRNA
   8023..8098    +  misc_RNA       gRNA scaffold: guide RNA scaffold for the Streptococcus pyogenes CRISPR/Cas9 system
   8154..8271    +  misc_feature   cPPT/CTS: central polypurine tract and central termination sequence of HIV-1
>Addgene plasmid #76092 | BRD3 gRNA (BRDN0001146442) | addgene full sequence | sequence record 185168 | Addgene Assembled Sequence
CCCGGGTGCAAAGATGGATAAAGTTTTAAACAGAGAGGAATCTTTGCAGCTAATGGACCTTCTAGGTCTT
GAAAGGAGTGGGAATTGGCTCCGGTGCCCGTCAGTGGGCAGAGCGCACATCGCCCACAGTCCCCGAGAAG
TTGGGGGGAGGGGTCGGCAATTGATCCGGTGCCTAGAGAAGGTGGCGCGGGGTAAACTGGGAAAGTGATG
TCGTGTACTGGCTCCGCCTTTTTCCCGAGGGTGGGGGAGAACCGTATATAAGTGCAGTAGTCGCCGTGAA
CGTTCTTTTTCGCAACGGGTTTGCCGCCAGAACACAGGTAAGTGCCGTGTGTGGTTCCCGCGGGCCTGGC
CTCTTTACGGGTTATGGCCCTTGCGTGCCTTGAATTACTTCCACCTGGCTGCAGTACGTGATTCTTGATC
CCGAGCTTCGGGTTGGAAGTGGGTGGGAGAGTTCGAGGCCTTGCGCTTAAGGAGCCCCTTCGCCTCGTGC
TTGAGTTGAGGCCTGGCCTGGGCGCTGGGGCCGCCGCGTGCGAATCTGGTGGCACCTTCGCGCCTGTCTC
GCTGCTTTCGATAAGTCTCTAGCCATTTAAAATTTTTGATGACCTGCTGCGACGCTTTTTTTCTGGCAAG
ATAGTCTTGTAAATGCGGGCCAAGATCTGCACACTGGTATTTCGGTTTTTGGGGCCGCGGGCGGCGACGG
GGCCCGTGCGTCCCAGCGCACATGTTCGGCGAGGCGGGGCCTGCGAGCGCGGCCACCGAGAATCGGACGG
GGGTAGTCTCAAGCTGGCCGGCCTGCTCTGGTGCCTGGCCTCGCGCCGCCGTGTATCGCCCCGCCCTGGG
CGGCAAGGCTGGCCCGGTCGGCACCAGTTGCGTGAGCGGAAAGATGGCCGCTTCCCGGCCCTGCTGCAGG
GAGCTCAAAATGGAGGACGCGGCGCTCGGGAGAGCGGGCGGGTGAGTCACCCACACAAAGGAAAAGGGCC
TTTCCGTCCTCAGCCGTCGCTTCATGTGACTCCACGGAGTACCGGGCGCCGTCCAGGCACCTCGATTAGT
TCTCGAGCTTTTGGAGTACGTCGTCTTTAGGTTGGGGGGAGGGGTTTTATGCGATGGAGTTTCCCCACAC
TGAGTGGGTGGAGACTGAAGTTAGGCCAGCTTGGCACTTGATGTAATTCTCCTTGGAATTTGCCCTTTTT
GAGTTTGGATCTTGGTTCATTCTCAAGCCTCAGACAGTGGTTCAAAGTTTTTTTCTTCCATTTCAGGTGT
CGTGACGTACGGCCACCATGACCGAGTACAAGCCCACGGTGCGCCTCGCCACCCGCGACGACGTCCCCAG
GGCCGTACGCACCCTCGCCGCCGCGTTCGCCGACTACCCCGCCACGCGCCACACCGTCGATCCGGACCGC
CACATCGAGCGGGTCACCGAGCTGCAAGAACTCTTCCTCACGCGCGTCGGGCTCGACATCGGCAAGGTGT
GGGTCGCGGACGACGGCGCCGCCGTGGCGGTCTGGACCACGCCGGAGAGCGTCGAAGCGGGGGCGGTGTT
CGCCGAGATCGGCCCGCGCATGGCCGAGTTGAGCGGTTCCCGGCTGGCCGCGCAGCAACAGATGGAAGGC
CTCCTGGCGCCGCACCGGCCCAAGGAGCCCGCGTGGTTCCTGGCCACCGTCGGAGTCTCGCCCGACCACC
AGGGCAAGGGTCTGGGCAGCGCCGTCGTGCTCCCCGGAGTGGAGGCGGCCGAGCGCGCCGGGGTGCCCGC
CTTCCTGGAGACCTCCGCGCCCCGCAACCTCCCCTTCTACGAGCGGCTCGGCTTCACCGTCACCGCCGAC
GTCGAGGTGCCCGAAGGACCGCGCACCTGGTGCATGACCCGCAAGCCCGGTGCCTGAACGCGTTAAGTCG
ACAATCAACCTCTGGATTACAAAATTTGTGAAAGATTGACTGGTATTCTTAACTATGTTGCTCCTTTTAC
GCTATGTGGATACGCTGCTTTAATGCCTTTGTATCATGCTATTGCTTCCCGTATGGCTTTCATTTTCTCC
TCCTTGTATAAATCCTGGTTGCTGTCTCTTTATGAGGAGTTGTGGCCCGTTGTCAGGCAACGTGGCGTGG
TGTGCACTGTGTTTGCTGACGCAACCCCCACTGGTTGGGGCATTGCCACCACCTGTCAGCTCCTTTCCGG
GACTTTCGCTTTCCCCCTCCCTATTGCCACGGCGGAACTCATCGCCGCCTGCCTTGCCCGCTGCTGGACA
GGGGCTCGGCTGTTGGGCACTGACAATTCCGTGGTGTTGTCGGGGAAATCATCGTCCTTTCCTTGGCTGC
TCGCCTGTGTTGCCACCTGGATTCTGCGCGGGACGTCCTTCTGCTACGTCCCTTCGGCCCTCAATCCAGC
GGACCTTCCTTCCCGCGGCCTGCTGCCGGCTCTGCGGCCTCTTCCGCGTCTTCGCCTTCGCCCTCAGACG
AGTCGGATCTCCCTTTGGGCCGCCTCCCCGCGTCGACTTTAAGACCAATGACTTACAAGGCAGCTGTAGA
TCTTAGCCACTTTTTAAAAGAAAAGGGGGGACTGGAAGGGCTAATTCACTCCCAACGAAGACAAGATCTG
CTTTTTGCTTGTACTGGGTCTCTCTGGTTAGACCAGATCTGAGCCTGGGAGCTCTCTGGCTAACTAGGGA
ACCCACTGCTTAAGCCTCAATAAAGCTTGCCTTGAGTGCTTCAAGTAGTGTGTGCCCGTCTGTTGTGTGA
CTCTGGTAACTAGAGATCCCTCAGACCCTTTTAGTCAGTGTGGAAAATCTCTAGCAGTACGTATAGTAGT
TCATGTCATCTTATTATTCAGTATTTATAACTTGCAAAGAAATGAATATCAGAGAGTGAGAGGAACTTGT
TTATTGCAGCTTATAATGGTTACAAATAAAGCAATAGCATCACAAATTTCACAAATAAAGCATTTTTTTC
ACTGCATTCTAGTTGTGGTTTGTCCAAACTCATCAATGTATCTTATCATGTCTGGCTCTAGCTATCCCGC
CCCTAACTCCGCCCATCCCGCCCCTAACTCCGCCCAGTTCCGCCCATTCTCCGCCCCATGGCTGACTAAT
TTTTTTTATTTATGCAGAGGCCGAGGCCGCCTCGGCCTCTGAGCTATTCCAGAAGTAGTGAGGAGGCTTT
TTTGGAGGCCTAGGGACGTACCCAATTCGCCCTATAGTGAGTCGTATTACGCGCGCTCACTGGCCGTCGT
TTTACAACGTCGTGACTGGGAAAACCCTGGCGTTACCCAACTTAATCGCCTTGCAGCACATCCCCCTTTC
GCCAGCTGGCGTAATAGCGAAGAGGCCCGCACCGATCGCCCTTCCCAACAGTTGCGCAGCCTGAATGGCG
AATGGG
[124 nt withheld, positions 3367-3490]
C
[91 nt withheld, positions 3492-3582]
A
[49 nt withheld, positions 3584-3632]
CCTTTGACGTTGGAGTCCACGTTCTTT
[37 nt withheld, positions 3660-3696]
ACCCTATCTCGGTCTATTCTTTTGATTTATAAGGGATTTTGCCGATTTCGGCCTATTGGTTAAAAAATGA
GCTGATTTAACAAAAATTTAACGCGAATTTTAACAAAATATTAACGCTTACAATTTAGGTGGCACTTTTC
GGGGAAATGTGCGCGGAACCCCTATTTGTTTATTTTTCTAAATACATTCAAATATGTATCCGCTCATGAG
ACAATAACCCTGATAAATGCTTCAATAATATTGAAAAAGGAAGAGTATGAGTATTCAACATTTCCGTGTC
GCCCTTATTCCCTTTTTTGCGGCATTTTGCCTTCCTGTTTTTGCTCACCCAGAAACGCTGGTGAAAGTAA
AAGATGCTGAAGATCAGTTGGGTGCACGAGTGGGTTACATCGAACTGGATCTCAACAGCGGTAAGATCCT
TGAGAGTTTTCGCCCCGAAGAACGTTTTCCAATGATGAGCACTTTTAAAGTTCTGCTATGTGGCGCGGTA
TTATCCCGTATTGACGCCGGGCAAGAGCAACTCGGTCGCCGCATACACTATTCTCAGAATGACTTGGTTG
AGTACTCACCAGTCACAGAAAAGCATCTTACGGATGGCATGACAGTAAGAGAATTATGCAGTGCTGCCAT
AACCATGAGTGATAACACTGCGGCCAACTTACTTCTGACAACGATCGGAGGACCGAAGGAGCTAACCGCT
TTTTTGCACAACATGGGGGATCATGTAACTCGCCTTGATCGTTGGGAACCGGAGCTGAATGAAGCCATAC
CAAACGACGAGCGTGACACCACGATGCCTGTAGCAATGGCAACAACGTTGCGCAAACTATTAACTGGCGA
ACTACTTACTCTAGCTTCCCGGCAACAATTAATAGACTGGATGGAGGCGGATAAAGTTGCAGGACCACTT
CTGCGCTCGGCCCTTCCGGCTGGCTGGTTTATTGCTGATAAATCTGGAGCCGGTGAGCGTGGGTCTCGCG
GTATCATTGCAGCACTGGGGCCAGATGGTAAGCCCTCCCGTATCGTAGTTATCTACACGACGGGGAGTCA
GGCAACTATGGATGAACGAAATAGACAGATCGCTGAGATAGGTGCCTCACTGATTAAGCATTGGTAACTG
TCAGACCAAGTTTACTCATATATACTTTAGATTGATTTAAAACTTCATTTTTAATTTAAAAGGATCTAGG
TGAAGATCCTTTTTGATAATCTCATGACCAAAATCCCTTAACGTGAGTTTTCGTTCCACTGAGCGTCAGA
CCCCGTAGAAAAGATCAAAGGATCTTCTTGAGATCCTTTTTTTCTGCGCGTAATCTGCTGCTTGCAAACA
AAAAAACCACCGCTACCAGCGGTGGTTTGTTTGCCGGATCAAGAGCTACCAACTCTTTTTCCGAAGGTAA
CTGGCTTCAGCAGAGCGCAGATACCAAATACTGTTCTTCTAGTGTAGCCGTAGTTAGGCCACCACTTCAA
GAACTCTGTAGCACCGCCTACATACCTCGCTCTGCTAATCCTGTTACCAGTGGCTGCTGCCAGTGGCGAT
AAGTCGTGTCTTACCGGGTTGGACTCAAGACGATAGTTACCGGATAAGGCGCAGCGGTCGGGCTGAACGG
GGGGTTCGTGCACACAGCCCAGCTTGGAGCGAACGACCTACACCGAACTGAGATACCTACAGCGTGAGCT
ATGAGAAAGCGCCACGCTTCCCGAAGGGAGAAAGGCGGACAGGTATCCGGTAAGCGGCAGGGTCGGAACA
GGAGAGCGCACGAGGGAGCTTCCAGGGGGAAACGCCTGGTATCTTTATAGTCCTGTCGGGTTTCGCCACC
TCTGACTTGAGCGTCGATTTTTGTGATGCTCGTCAGGGGGGCGGAGCCTATGGAAAAACGCCAGCAACGC
GGCCTTTTTACGGTTCCTGGCCTTTTGCTGGCCTTTTGCTCACATGTTCTTTCCTGCGTTATCCCCTGAT
TCTGTGGATAACCGTATTACCGCCTTTGAGTGAGCTGATACCGCTCGCCGCAGCCGAACGACCGAGCGCA
GCGAGTCAGTGAGCGAGGAAGCGGAAGAGCGCCCAATACGCAAACCGCCTCTCCCCGCGCGTTGGCCGAT
TCATTAATGCAGCTGGCACGACAGGTTTCCCGACTGGAAAGCGGGCAGTGAGCGCAACGCAATTAATGTG
AGTTAGCTCACTCATTAGGCACCCCAGGCTTTACACTTTATGCTTCCGGCTCGTATGTTGTGTGGAATTG
TGAGCGGATAACAATTTCACACAGGAAACAGCTATGACCATGATTACGCCAAGCGCGCAATTAACCCTCA
CTAAAGGGAACAAAAGCTGGAGCTGCAAGCTTAATGTAGTCTTATGCAATACTCTTGTAGTCTTGCAACA
TGGTAACGATGAGTTAGCAACATGCCTTACAAGGAGAGAAAAAGCACCGTGCATGCCGATTGGTGGAAGT
AAGGTGGTACGATCGTGCCTTATTAGGAAGGCAACAGACGGGTCTGACATGGATTGGACGAACCACTGAA
TTGCCGCATTGCAGAGATATTGTATTTAAGTGCCTAGCTCGATACATAAACGGGTCTCTCTGGTTAGACC
AGATCTGAGCCTGGGAGCTCTCTGGCTAACTAGGGAACCCACTGCTTAAGCCTCAATAAAGCTTGCCTTG
AGTGCTTCAAGTAGTGTGTGCCCGTCTGTTGTGTGACTCTGGTAACTAGAGATCCCTCAGACCCTTTTAG
TCAGTGTGGAAAATCTCTAGCAGTGGCGCCCGAACAGGGACTTGAAAGCGAAAGGGAAACCAGAGGAGCT
CTCTCGACGCAGGACTCGGCTTGCTGAAGCGCGCACGGCAAGAGGCGAGGGGCGGCGACTGGTGAGTACG
CCAAAAATTTTGACTAGCGGAGGCTAGAAGGAGAGAGATGGGTGCGAGAGCGTCAGTATTAAGCGGGGGA
GAATTAGATCGCGATGGGAAAAAATTCGGTTAAGGCCAGGGGGAAAGAAAAAATATAAATTAAAACATAT
AGTATGGGCAAGCAGGGAGCTAGAACGATTCGCAGTTAATCCTGGCCTGTTAGAAACATCAGAAGGCTGT
AGACAAATACTGGGACAGCTACAACCATCCCTTCAGACAGGATCAGAAGAACTTAGATCATTATATAATA
CAGTAGCAACCCTCTATTGTGTGCATCAAAGGATAGAGATAAAAGACACCAAGGAAGCTTTAGACAAGAT
AGAGGAAGAGCAAAACAAAAGTAAGACCACCGCACAGCAAGCGGCCGCTGATCTTCAGACCTGGAGGAGG
AGATATGAGGGACAATTGGAGAAGTGAATTATATAAATATAAAGTAGTAAAAATTGAACCATTAGGAGTA
GCACCCACCAAGGCAAAGAGAAGAGTGGTGCAGAGAGAAAAAAGAGCAGTGGGAATAGGAGCTTTGTTCC
TTGGGTTCTTGGGAGCAGCAGGAAGCACTATGGGCGCAGCGTCAATGACGCTGACGGTACAGGCCAGACA
ATTATTGTCTGGTATAGTGCAGCAGCAGAACAATTTGCTGAGGGCTATTGAGGCGCAACAGCATCTGTTG
CAACTCACAGTCTGGGGCATCAAGCAGCTCCAGGCAAGAATCCTGGCTGTGGAAAGATACCTAAAGGATC
AACAGCTCCTGGGGATTTGGGGTTGCTCTGGAAAACTCATTTGCACCACTGCTGTGCCTTGGAATGCTAG
TTGGAGTAATAAATCTCTGGAACAGATTTGGAATCACACGACCTGGATGGAGTGGGACAGAGAAATTAAC
AATTACACAAGCTTAATACACTCCTTAATTGAAGAATCGCAAAACCAGCAAGAAAAGAATGAACAAGAAT
TATTGGAATTAGATAAATGGGCAAGTTTGTGGAATTGGTTTAACATAACAAATTGGCTGTGGTATATAAA
ATTATTCATAATGATAGTAGGAGGCTTGGTAGGTTTAAGAATAGTTTTTGCTGTACTTTCTATAGTGAAT
AGAGTTAGGCAGGGATATTCACCATTATCGTTTCAGACCCACCTCCCAACCCCGAGGGGACCCAGAGAGG
GCCTATTTCCCATGATTCCTTCATATTTGCATATACGATACAAGGCTGTTAGAGAGATAATTAGAATTAA
TTTGACTGTAAACACAAAGATATTAGTACAAAATACGTGACGTAGAAAGTAATAATTTCTTGGGTAGTTT
GCAGTTTTAAAATTATGTTTTAAAATGGACTATCATATGCTTACCGTAACTTGAAAGTATTTCGATTTCT
TGGCTTTATATATCTTGTGGAAAGGACGAAACACCGCATCACTGCAAACGTCACGTGTTTTAGAGCTAGA
AATAGCAAGTTAAAATAAGGCTAGTCCGTTATCAACTTGAAAAAGTGGCACCGAGTCGGTGCTTTTTTAA
GCTTGGCGTAACTAGATCTTGAGACAAATGGCAGTATTCATCCACAATTTTAAAAGAAAAGGGGGGATTG
GGGGGTACAGTGCAGGGGAAAGAATAGTAGACATAATAGCAACAGACATACAAACTAAAGAATTACAAAA
ACAAATTACAAAAATTCAAAATTTTCGGGTTTATTACAGGGACAGCAGAGATCCACTTTGGCGCCGGCTC
GAGGGGG
