>Addgene plasmid #76092 | BRD3 gRNA (BRDN0001146442) | depositor partial sequence | sequence record 143552 | Target Sequence
CATCACTGCAAACGTCACGT
