>Addgene plasmid #76092 | BRD3 gRNA (BRDN0001146442) | addgene partial sequence | sequence record 185167 | hU6-F
AGAAAGTAATAATTTCTTGGGTAGTTTGCAGTTTTAAAATTATGTTTTAAAATGGACTATCATATGCTTA
CCGTAACTTGAAAGTATTTCGATTTCTTGGCTTTATATATCTTGTGGAAAGGACGAAACACCGCATCACT
GCAAACGTCACGTGTTTTAGAGCTAGAAATAGCAAGTTAAAATAAGGCTAGTCCGTTATCAACTTGAAAA
AGTGGCACCGAGTCGGTGCTTTTTTAAGCTTGGCGTAACTAGATCTTGAGACAAATGGCAGTATTCATCC
ACAATTTTAAAAGAAAAGGGGGGATTGGGGGGTACAGTGCAGGGGAAAGAATAGTAGACATAATAGCAAC
AGACATACAAACTAAAGAATTACAAAAACAAATTACAAAAATTCAAAATTTTCGGGTTTATTACAGGGAC
AGCAGAGATCCACTTTGGCGCCGGCTCGAGGGGGCCCGGGTGCAAAGATGGATAAAGTTTTAAACAGAGA
GGAATCTTTGCAGCTAATGGACCTTCTAGGTCTTGAAAGGAGTGGGAATTGGCTCCGGTGCCCGTCAGTG
GGCAGAGCGC
